Addgene plasmid #14563: pMX Vav1 Y3F/Grb2bindb* (P657A) uGFP
Depositing lab: Joan Brugge. Depositing organization: Harvard Medical School. Publication: An active form of Vav1 induces migration of mammary epithelial cells by stimulating secretion of an epidermal growth factor receptor ligand. Wilsbacher JL, Moores SL, Brugge JS. Cell Commun Signal. 2006 May 18;4:5. doi: 10.1186/1478-811X-4-5. PubMed 16709244.
Backbone
  Vector backbone: pMX-uGFP
  Vector type: Mammalian Expression, Retroviral
Growth in bacteria
  Bacterial resistance: Ampicillin, 100 μg/mL
  Growth temperature: 37°C
  Growth strain: DH5alpha
  Copy number: Unknown
Gene/Insert
  Gene/Insert name: Vav1
  Species: H. sapiens (human)
  Mutation: Y3F/Grb2bindb* (P657A)
  Entrez Gene: VAV1 (a.k.a. VAV)
  Tag / fusion protein: GFP (C terminal on backbone)
  Cloning method: Restriction Enzyme
  Sequencing primers: 5′ n/a
Resource information
  A portion of this plasmid was derived from a plasmid made by: pMX-uGFP was a gift of Eugene Koh
Terms and licenses: Academic/Nonprofit Terms; Industry Terms: Not Available to Industry
Depositor comments: The Gateway cloning system (Invitrogen) was used to subclone human Vav1 into pMX-uGFP.
How to cite: pMX Vav1 Y3F/Grb2bindb* (P657A) uGFP was a gift from Joan Brugge (Addgene plasmid # 14563 ; http://n2t.net/addgene:14563 ; RRID:Addgene_14563)
