[The description below was written by a language model from this plasmid's Addgene catalogue record.]
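Description:
pMX Vav1 Y3F/Grb2bindb* (P657A) uGFP is a retroviral mammalian expression plasmid built on the pMX-uGFP backbone. It is propagated in E. coli under ampicillin selection; the copy number is listed as unknown, and the record has no feature table, so the origin of replication, the promoter and any other regulatory elements are not explicitly stated. pMX-family vectors generally rely on Moloney murine leukaemia virus long terminal repeats and a packaging signal, so that the transcript can be packaged into retroviral particles in a suitable packaging cell line and stably integrated into target cells. This layout is not documented in the record for this particular plasmid.

The insert is human VAV1, which encodes a Rho-family guanine nucleotide exchange factor, fused to a C-terminal GFP supplied by the backbone. This allows expressing cells to be identified by fluorescence. The coding sequence carries two sets of changes. One is designated Y3F, a name that suggests three tyrosine-to-phenylalanine substitutions, although the positions are not given. The other is P657A, labelled as a Grb2-binding mutation and presumably intended to disrupt the interaction with the adaptor Grb2. The catalogue field gives the cloning method as restriction enzyme, whereas the depositor comments say that Gateway recombination was used to move Vav1 into pMX-uGFP; the record does not resolve this discrepancy.

The associated publication reports that an active form of Vav1 induces migration of mammary epithelial cells by stimulating secretion of an EGF receptor ligand. This construct therefore appears to belong to a mutant series used to test which Vav1 interactions that phenotype requires.
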