>Addgene plasmid #14563 | pMX Vav1 Y3F/Grb2bindb* (P657A) uGFP | addgene partial sequence | sequence record 51262 | pMX-S1811 5'-GACGGCATCGCAGCTTGGATACAC-3'
CTGCCGACCCCGGGGGTGGACCATCCTCTAGACTGCCGGATCCCAGTGTGGTGGAATTGAACAAGTTTGT
ACAAAAAAGCAGGCTTAACCATGGAGCTGTGGCGCCAATGCACCCACTGGCTCATCCAGTGCCGGGTGCT
GCCGCCCAGCCACCGCGTGACCTGGGATGGGGCTCAGGTGTGTGAACTGGCCCAGGCCCTCCGGGATGGT
GTCCTTCTGTGTCAGCTGCTTAACAACCTGCTACCCCATGCCATCAACCTGCGTGAGGTCAACCTGCGCC
CCCAGATGTCCCAGTTCCTGTGCCTTAAGAACATTAGAACCTTCCTGTCCACCTGCTGTGAGAAGTTCGG
CCTCAAGCGGAGCGAGCTCTTCGAAGCCTTTGACCTCTTCGATGTGCAGGATTTTGGCAAGGTCATCTAC
ACCCTGTCTGCTCTGTCCTGGACCCCGATCGCCCAGAACAGGGGGATCATGCCCTTCCCCACCGAGGAGG
AGAGTGTAGGTGATGAAGACATCTTCAGTGGCCTGTCCGACCAGATCGACGACACGGTGGAGGAGGATGA
GGACCTGTTTGACTGCGTGGAGAATGAGGAGGCGGAAGGCGACGAGATCTTTGAGGACCTCATGCGCTCG
GAGCCCGTGTCCATGCCGCCCAAGATGACAGAGTATGACAAGCGCTGCTGCTGCCTGCGGGAGATCCAGC
AGACGGAGGAGAAGTACACTGACACGCTGGGCTCCATCCAGCAGCATTTCTTGAAGCCCCTGCAACGGTT
CCTGAAACCTCAAGACATTGAGATCATCTTTATCAACATTGAGGACCTG
