>Addgene plasmid #14563 | pMX Vav1 Y3F/Grb2bindb* (P657A) uGFP | addgene partial sequence | sequence record 51265 | EGFP-N 5'-CGTCGCCGTCCAGCTCGACCAG-3'
GCTCCTCGCCCTTGCTCACCATGGTGGAATTGACCACTTTGTACAAGAAAGCTGGGTCGCAGTATTCAGA
ATAATCTTCCTCCACGTAGTTGGCAGGGAACCAGCCAACCCGGCCATAGATCTCCCCTCGCCACCAGCCT
TGCTGTCCCTTCTTGTTAAGGATCTTGATGATGTCACCCTCCTTGAGCGACAGCTCTGATCGGTCTCGGG
CGCAGAAGTCATAGCGGGCTTTGGCTGTGCCAAAATACTTTGTGCTTCCCACTGCTGGCCTGCTGATGGT
TCTCTTTTCAGGCTCCTTGAAGGGGAACTGCAAGGTGGTGTCCAGAGACTTGAAGCAATCCTTTAGAGAG
TTCTGCTGGTAAAACTCCACCAGCTCCGTAAGCCCCCGGAAAGCCTTTTTCTCTGTGATCCGGTACAGTC
CTTCTGCTGTCATGATTTTAATGTGCTTGACCTCGACGTTATATTTAATGCTGATGGCAAATTCTGCTGC
ATCCTTCACCCTCTGCCGCACCAAGAAAGTCCCGTCCGAGCGGTTGGCCAGGATGCTCTCTGCCCCTGCC
CGCTCCATGGGGCCTGCGTACCAGAGATGAACAGACAGGTCCTGAGGAGGGCCATGGACATAGGCCTTCA
CCCTGTTACAAGGAAACCAGCCAATTTCATTAGTAGATGTATTTCTGCCCTCCCACCAGTTCTGTTCAGC
CTCAGCCTTCGTGAGCTCCACAATGTCTCCAGGGTTGAGCCGTAGAAAGGGTCCAATGGCTCCAGGGGGT
GGAGGAAGCCCGTAGTATTCCTGAAACACCTCCATCTTGGGCAGACCCAGCTCATTCCTCTTTTTGTCCT
GAG
